Addgene plasmid #15011: pSP64TS porcine TGFbeta1 (DM#167)
Depositing lab: Douglas Melton. Depositing organization: Harvard University. Publication: Short-range signaling by candidate morphogens of the TGF beta family and evidence for a relay mechanism of induction. Reilly KM, Melton DA. Cell. 1996 Sep 6. 86(5):743-54. 10.1016/S0092-8674(00)80149-X PubMed 8797821.
Backbone
  Vector backbone: pSP64TS
  Backbone size w/o insert (bp): 3000
  Vector type: Sp6 expression for use in Xenopus
Growth in bacteria
  Bacterial resistance: Ampicillin, 100 μg/mL
  Growth temperature: 37°C
  Growth strain: DH5alpha
  Copy number: Unknown
Gene/Insert
  Gene/Insert name: TGFb type 1 (alt names: TGFB1; TGF beta type I)
  Species: porcine (Sus scrofa)
  Insert size (bp): 1200
  Entrez Gene: TGFB1 (a.k.a. TGF-BETA-1)
  Tag / fusion protein: Flag / HMK
  Cloning method: Restriction Enzyme
  Sequencing primers: 5′ Sp6
Terms and licenses: Academic/Nonprofit Terms; Industry Terms: Not Available to Industry
Depositor comments: The FLAG epitope (DYKDDDK) and a protein kinase recognition site (RRASV) were inserted three amino acids downstream of the tetrabasic cleavage site. See Author's Map for more information.
How to cite: pSP64TS porcine TGFbeta1 (DM#167) was a gift from Douglas Melton (Addgene plasmid # 15011 ; http://n2t.net/addgene:15011 ; RRID:Addgene_15011)
