[The description below was written by a language model from this plasmid's Addgene catalogue record.]
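Description:
pSP64TS porcine TGFbeta1 is an SP6-driven in vitro transcription plasmid built on the roughly 3 kb pSP64TS backbone, a vector type recorded as intended for SP6 expression in Xenopus. It is propagated in E. coli under ampicillin selection; the copy number is listed as unknown and the record does not describe the origin of replication or other backbone elements. In vectors of this kind, the bacteriophage SP6 promoter sits upstream of the cloning site so that the plasmid can serve as a template for synthetic mRNA, which is then introduced into Xenopus oocytes or embryos for translation. The position of the SP6 promoter at the 5′ end of the insert is consistent with the SP6 primer being listed for sequencing.

The payload is an approximately 1.2 kb insert encoding porcine (Sus scrofa) TGF-beta type 1 (TGFB1), cloned by restriction enzyme methods. The coding sequence has been modified internally rather than at a terminus: a FLAG epitope and a short protein kinase recognition site (the HMK tag) were inserted three amino acids downstream of the tetrabasic proteolytic cleavage site. Because TGF-beta family precursors are cleaved at this site to release the mature C-terminal ligand, this placement puts the tags near the N-terminus of the processed ligand, allowing it to be detected with anti-FLAG antibodies and, in principle, labelled by phosphorylation at the kinase site. The associated publication concerns short-range signalling and relay mechanisms of induction by TGF-beta family candidate morphogens, suggesting the tagged ligand was used to study how far such signals act in embryonic tissue. No feature table was supplied, so finer details of the construct cannot be confirmed here.
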