>Addgene plasmid #15011 | pSP64TS porcine TGFbeta1 (DM#167) | addgene partial sequence | sequence record 21585 | SP6 5'-ATTTAGGTGACACTATAG-3'
CGCTCAACTTTGGCAGATCCATGCCGCCTTCGGGGCTGCGGCTCTTGCCGCTGCTGCTGCCGCTGCTGTG
GCTGCTAGTGCTGACGCCTGGCCGGCCGGCCGCCGGACTGTCCACCTGCAAGACCATCGACATGGAGCTG
GTGAAGCGGAAGCGCATCGAGGCCATTCGCGGCCAGATTCTGTCCAAGCTTCGGCTTGCCAGCCCCCCGA
GCCAGGGGGACGTGCCGCCCGGCCCGCTGCCTGAGGCAGTACTGGCTCTTTACAACAGTACCCGCGACCG
GGTAGCCGGGGAAAGTGTCGAACCGGAGCCCGAGCCAGAGGCGGACTACTACGCCAAGGAGGTCACCCGC
GTGCTAATGGTGGAAAGCGGCAACCAAATCTATGATAAATTCAAGGGCACCCCCCACAGCTTATATATGC
TGTTCAACACGTCGGAGCTCCGGGAAGCGGTGCCGGAACCTGTATTGCTCTCTCGGGCAGAGCTGCGCCT
GCTGAGGCTCAAGTTAAAAGTGGAGCAGCACGTGGAGCTATACCAGAAATACAGCAATGATTCCTGGCGC
TACCTCAGCAACCGGCTGCTGGCCCCCAGTGACTCACCGGAGTGGCTGTCCTTTGATGTCACCGGAGTTG
TGCGGCAGTGGCTGACCCGCAGAGAGGCTATAGAGGGTTTTCGCCTCAGTGCCCACTGTTCCTGT
